>Addgene plasmid #198674 | pEM.H05R | addgene full sequence | sequence record 393305 | Addgene NGS Result
ATGACCATGATTACGCCAAGCTCTAATACGACTCACTATAGGGAAAGCTCGGTACCGGTCTCCTTACTTA
CGTGGATTGAGCCAGCAATACAGATCATTATTAAATTGTTTTGTACATGATGTTAGTATATAATCGTAAA
GCTTTTCTAATATGTATACCTTATACATGGAACTCCACAGAACTTGCAAACATACCAAAAATCCCTTATT
CTTGTTCACTCATTTTACATCAAAAAATAATATTTCAGTTATTAAGGAAAATAAAAAAATAGATTAGAGA
AGCATTTTGAAGAAATAGTATATTCTTTTATTGAACCTAAGAGCGTGATATTTTTACTCGAAATAAAATA
CGAAAAATCTATGCACTCATCTTTCCGACTACTATTGGCTCCTGCTCAAAAAAAGAGGGAAAAAAAGCTC
CAAAATTCTATCTTTTCCTATCGCTCCTGTCCTATCCTTATTACGTTCATTACTATTTTAATACTATCCA
TTCTTTTATTTTCAGTCTAAAAAAAACATTTCTCATAACGGGAAAAGCAAAAAAATGTCAAGCTTATACA
TCAAAACACCACTGCATGCATTATCTGCTGGTCCGGATTCTCAGCAAGGAGACCGCTAGCTCTAGACCAC
ACGTGTGGGGGCCCGAGCTCGCGGCCGCTGTATTCTATAGTGTCACCTAAATGGCCGCACAATTCACTGG
CCGTCGTTTTACAACGTCGTGACTGGGAAAACCCTGGCGTTACCCAACTTAATCGCCTTGCAGCACATCC
CCCTTTCGCCAGCTGGCGTAATAGCGAAGAGGCCCGCACCGATCGCCCTTCCCAACAGTTGCGCAGCCTG
AATGGCGAATGGAAATTGTAAGCGTTAATATTTTGTTAAAATTCGCGTTAAATTTTTGTTAAATCAGCTC
ATTTTTTAACCAATAGGCCGAAATCGGCAAAATCCCTTATAAATCAAAAGAATAGACCGAGATAGGGT
[37 nt withheld, positions 979-1015]
AAAGAACGTGGACTCCAACGTCAAAGG
[49 nt withheld, positions 1043-1091]
T
[91 nt withheld, positions 1093-1183]
G
[124 nt withheld, positions 1185-1308]
CAGGTGGCACTTTTCGGGGAAATGTGCGCGGAACCCCTATTTGTTTATTTTTCTAAATACATTCAAATAT
GTATCCGCTCATGAGACAATAACCCTGATAAATGCTTCAATAATATTGAAAAAGGAAGAGTATGAGTATT
CAACATTTCCGTGTCGCCCTTATTCCCTTTTTTGCGGCATTTTGCCTTCCTGTTTTTGCTCACCCAGAAA
CGCTGGTGAAAGTAAAAGATGCTGAAGATCAGTTGGGTGCACGAGTGGGTTACATCGAACTGGATCTCAA
CAGCGGTAAGATCCTTGAGAGTTTTCGCCCCGAAGAACGTTTTCCAATGATGAGCACTTTTAAAGTTCTG
CTATGTGGCGCGGTATTATCCCGTATTGACGCCGGGCAAGAGCAACTCGGTCGCCGCATACACTATTCTC
AGAATGACTTGGTTGAGTCGGTATCATTGCAGCACTGGGGCCAGATGGTAAGCCCTCCCGTATCGTAGTT
ATCTACACGACGGGGAGTCAGGCAACTATGGATGAACGAAATAGACAGATCGCTGAGATAGGTGCCTCAC
TGATTAAGCATTGGTAACTGTCAGACCAAGTTTACTCATATATACTTTAGATTGATTTAAAACTTCATTT
TTAATTTAAAAGGATCTAGGTGAAGATCCTTTTTGATAATCTCATGAACAATAAAACTGTCTGCTTACAT
AAACAGTAATACAAGGGGTGTTATGAGCCATATTCAACGGGAAACGTCTTGCTCTAGGCCGCGATTAAAT
TCCAACATGGATGCTGATTTATATGGGTATAAATGGGCTCGCGATAATGTCGGGCAATCAGGTGCGACAA
TCTATCGATTGTATGGGAAGCCCGATGCGCCAGAGTTGTTTCTGAAACATGGCAAAGGTAGCGTTGCCAA
TGATGTTACAGATGAGATGGTCAGACTAAACTGGCTGACGGAATTTATGCCTCTTCCGACCATCAAGCAT
TTTATCCGTACTCCTGATGATGCATGGTTACTCACCACTGCGATCCCCGGGAAAACAGCATTCCAGGTAT
TAGAAGAATATCCTGATTCAGGTGAAAATATTGTTGATGCGCTGGCAGTGTTCCTGCGCCGGTTGCATTC
GATTCCTGTTTGTAATTGTCCTTTTAACAGCGATCGCGTATTTCGTCTCGCTCAGGCGCAATCACGAATG
AATAACGGTTTGGTTGATGCGAGTGATTTTGATGACGAGCGTAATGGCTGGCCTGTTGAACAAGTCTGGA
AAGAAATGCATAAACTTTTGCCATTCTCACCGGATTCAGTCGTCACTCATGGTGATTTCTCACTTGATAA
CCTTATTTTTGACGAGGGGAAATTAATAGGTTGTATTGATGTTGGACGAGTCGGAATCGCAGACCGATAC
CAGGATCTTGCCATCCTATGGAACTGCCTCGGTGAGTTTTCTCCTTCATTACAGAAACGGCTTTTTCAAA
AATATGGTATTGATAATCCTGATATGAATAAATTGCAGTTTCATTTGATGCTCGATGAGTTTTTCTAAGA
ATTAATTCATGACCAAAATCCCTTAACGTGAGTTTTCGTTCCACTGAGCGTCAGACCCCGTAGAAAAGAT
CAAAGGATCTTCTTGAGATCCTTTTTTTCTGCGCGTAATCTGCTGCTTGCAAACAAAAAAACCACCGCTA
CCAGCGGTGGTTTGTTTGCCGGATCAAGAGCTACCAACTCTTTTTCCGAAGGTAACTGGCTTCAGCAGAG
CGCAGATACCAAATACTGTTCTTCTAGTGTAGCCGTAGTTAGGCCACCACTTCAAGAACTCTGTAGCACC
GCCTACATACCTCGCTCTGCTAATCCTGTTACCAGTGGCTGCTGCCAGTGGCGATAAGTCGTGTCTTACC
GGGTTGGACTCAAGACGATAGTTACCGGATAAGGCGCAGCGGTCGGGCTGAACGGGGGGTTCGTGCACAC
AGCCCAGCTTGGAGCGAACGACCTACACCGAACTGAGATACCTACAGCGTGAGCTATGAGAAAGCGCCAC
GCTTCCCGAAGGGAGAAAGGCGGACAGGTATCCGGTAAGCGGCAGGGTCGGAACAGGAGAGCGCACGAGG
GAGCTTCCAGGGGGAAACGCCTGGTATCTTTATAGTCCTGTCGGGTTTCGCCACCTCTGACTTGAGCGTC
GATTTTTGTGATGCTCGTCAGGGGGGCGGAGCCTATGGAAAAACGCCAGCAACGCGGCCTTTTTACGGTT
CCTGGCCTTTTGCTGGCCTTTTGCTCACATGTTCTTTCCTGCGTTATCCCCTGATTCTGTGGATAACCGT
ATTACCGCCTTTGAGTGAGCTGATACCGCTCGCCGCAGCCGAACGACCGAGCGCAGCGAGTCAGTGAGCG
AGGAAGCGGAAGAGCGCCCAATACGCAAACCGCCTCTCCCCGCGCGTTGGCCGATTCATTAATGCAGCTG
GCACGACAGGTTTCCCGACTGGAAAGCGGGCAGTGAGCGCAACGCAATTAATGTGAGTTAGCTCACTCAT
TAGGCACCCCAGGCTTTACACTTTATGCTTCCGGCTCGTATGTTGTGTGGAATTGTGAGCGGATAACAAT
TTCACACAGGAAACAGCT
Features (pLannotate 1.2.2; 14 found; start..end, strand, type, name):
     24..42      +  promoter       T7 promoter: promoter for bacteriophage T7 RNA polymerase
    545..604     +  CDS            ASH1 (fragment): ASH1_YEAST - Experimental evidence at protein level: Swiss-Prot protein existence level 1. Component of the RPD3C(L) histone deacetylase complex (HDAC). Responsible for the deacetylation of lysine residues on the N-terminal part of the core histones (H2A, H2B, H3 and H4). Histone deacetylation gives a tag for epigenetic repression and plays an important role in transcriptional regulation, cell cycle progression and developmental events. ASH1 is necessary to repress HO in daughter cells to block mating-type switching through its binding to HO promoter 5'-YTGAT-3' sites. Also involved in pseudoh
    664..682     -  promoter       SP6 promoter: promoter for bacteriophage SP6 RNA polymerase
    692..849     +  CDS            lacZα (fragment): LacZα fragment of β-galactosidase; lacZ fragment
    880..1308    -  rep_origin     f1 ori (sequence partly withheld): f1 bacteriophage origin of replication; arrow indicates direction of (+) strand synthesis
   1335..1439    +  promoter       AmpR promoter: bla
   1440..1746    +  CDS            AmpR (fragment): β-lactamase; bla; confers resistance to ampicillin, carbenicillin, and related antibiotics
   1747..1884    +  CDS            bla(M) (fragment): β-lactamase lacking the signal sequence; bla(M); allows cytosolic expression of β-lactamase
   2031..2846    +  CDS            KanR: aminoglycoside phosphotransferase; aph(3')-Ia; confers resistance to kanamycin in bacteria or G418 (Geneticin®) in eukaryotes
   2931..3519    +  rep_origin     ori: high-copy-number ColE1/pMB1/pBR322/pUC origin of replication
   3702..3794    +  CDS            lacI (fragment): lac repressor; lacI; The lac repressor binds to the lac operator to inhibit transcription in E. coli. This inhibition can be relieved by adding lactose or isopropyl-β-D-thiogalactopyranoside (IPTG).
   3807..3828    +  protein_bind   CAP binding site: CAP binding activates transcription in the presence of cAMP. E. coli catabolite activator protein
   3843..3873    +  promoter       lac promoter: promoter for the E. coli lac operon
   3881..3897    +  protein_bind   lac operator: The lac repressor binds to the lac operator to inhibit transcription in E. coli. This inhibition can be relieved by adding lactose or isopropyl-β-D-thiogalactopyranoside (IPTG). lac repressor encoded by lacI
