[The description below was written by a language model from this plasmid's Addgene catalogue record and pLannotate feature annotations shown in this document.]
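Description:
pEM.H05R is a part plasmid from the Easy-MISE (Easy Modular Integrative fuSion-ready Expression) toolkit, a Golden Gate-based modular system for rapidly building integrative expression constructs in Saccharomyces cerevisiae. It is built on the pGA-blue backbone, a small (about 3.9 kb) high-copy E. coli cloning vector. It has no yeast origin of replication or yeast selection marker among its annotated features, so it appears to act as a bacterial carrier for a module and is not itself maintained in yeast. Propagation in E. coli relies on the ColE1/pUC-type origin, and selection is by kanamycin through an intact aph(3')-Ia gene. The β-lactamase sequence is detected only as fragments behind the AmpR promoter, so ampicillin resistance is probably not functional. An f1 origin is also present.

The insert is recorded as XI3_DW, of S. cerevisiae origin. The name suggests the downstream homology arm for a chromosome XI integration site, but the record does not define it explicitly. In the sequence it lies between flanking T7 and SP6 promoters, in the cloning region of a lac promoter/operator–lacZα arrangement. That layout is consistent with blue/white screening in the parent vector, and only a fragment of lacZα remains here. A short stretch within the insert matches the yeast ASH1 coding sequence, which most likely reflects the genomic neighbourhood of the cloned segment and not an intended expression payload. No yeast promoter, terminator, tag or reporter is annotated. In the toolkit, such a module would presumably be combined with expression cassettes and a matching upstream arm by Golden Gate assembly to direct genomic integration of heterologous pathways.
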