Addgene plasmid #198674: pEM.H05R
Purpose: An Easy Modular Integrative fuSion-ready Expression toolkit (Easy-MISE toolkit) for fast engineering of heterologous productions in Saccharomyces cerevisiae
Depositing lab: Paola Branduardi. Depositing organization: Universita degli Studi di Milano-Bicocca. Publication: Easy Modular Integrative fuSion-ready Expression (Easy-MISE) Toolkit for Fast Engineering of Heterologous Productions in Saccharomyces cerevisiae. Maestroni L, Butti P, Milanesi R, Pagliari S, Campone L, Serra I, Branduardi P. ACS Synth Biol. 2023 Apr 14. doi: 10.1021/acssynbio.3c00015. PubMed 37058502.
Backbone
  Vector backbone: pGA-blue
  Backbone manufacturer: IndBioTech Lab
  Vector type: Yeast Expression, Synthetic Biology
Growth in bacteria
  Bacterial resistance: Kanamycin, 50 μg/mL
  Growth temperature: 37°C
  Growth strain: DH5alpha
  Copy number: High Copy
Gene/Insert
  Gene/Insert name: XI3_DW
  Species: S. cerevisiae (budding yeast)
  Cloning method: Unknown
Terms and licenses: Academic/Nonprofit Terms; Industry Terms: Not Available to Industry
Depositor comments: Cloning Method: Goldon Gate Assembly
How to cite: pEM.H05R was a gift from Paola Branduardi (Addgene plasmid # 198674 ; http://n2t.net/addgene:198674 ; RRID:Addgene_198674)
